>Addgene plasmid #77021 | MYLK gRNA (BRDN0001147172) | addgene full sequence | sequence record 186962 | Addgene Assembled Sequence
CCCGGGTGCAAAGATGGATAAAGTTTTAAACAGAGAGGAATCTTTGCAGCTAATGGACCTTCTAGGTCTT
GAAAGGAGTGGGAATTGGCTCCGGTGCCCGTCAGTGGGCAGAGCGCACATCGCCCACAGTCCCCGAGAAG
TTGGGGGGAGGGGTCGGCAATTGATCCGGTGCCTAGAGAAGGTGGCGCGGGGTAAACTGGGAAAGTGATG
TCGTGTACTGGCTCCGCCTTTTTCCCGAGGGTGGGGGAGAACCGTATATAAGTGCAGTAGTCGCCGTGAA
CGTTCTTTTTCGCAACGGGTTTGCCGCCAGAACACAGGTAAGTGCCGTGTGTGGTTCCCGCGGGCCTGGC
CTCTTTACGGGTTATGGCCCTTGCGTGCCTTGAATTACTTCCACCTGGCTGCAGTACGTGATTCTTGATC
CCGAGCTTCGGGTTGGAAGTGGGTGGGAGAGTTCGAGGCCTTGCGCTTAAGGAGCCCCTTCGCCTCGTGC
TTGAGTTGAGGCCTGGCCTGGGCGCTGGGGCCGCCGCGTGCGAATCTGGTGGCACCTTCGCGCCTGTCTC
GCTGCTTTCGATAAGTCTCTAGCCATTTAAAATTTTTGATGACCTGCTGCGACGCTTTTTTTCTGGCAAG
ATAGTCTTGTAAATGCGGGCCAAGATCTGCACACTGGTATTTCGGTTTTTGGGGCCGCGGGCGGCGACGG
GGCCCGTGCGTCCCAGCGCACATGTTCGGCGAGGCGGGGCCTGCGAGCGCGGCCACCGAGAATCGGACGG
GGGTAGTCTCAAGCTGGCCGGCCTGCTCTGGTGCCTGGCCTCGCGCCGCCGTGTATCGCCCCGCCCTGGG
CGGCAAGGCTGGCCCGGTCGGCACCAGTTGCGTGAGCGGAAAGATGGCCGCTTCCCGGCCCTGCTGCAGG
GAGCTCAAAATGGAGGACGCGGCGCTCGGGAGAGCGGGCGGGTGAGTCACCCACACAAAGGAAAAGGGCC
TTTCCGTCCTCAGCCGTCGCTTCATGTGACTCCACGGAGTACCGGGCGCCGTCCAGGCACCTCGATTAGT
TCTCGAGCTTTTGGAGTACGTCGTCTTTAGGTTGGGGGGAGGGGTTTTATGCGATGGAGTTTCCCCACAC
TGAGTGGGTGGAGACTGAAGTTAGGCCAGCTTGGCACTTGATGTAATTCTCCTTGGAATTTGCCCTTTTT
GAGTTTGGATCTTGGTTCATTCTCAAGCCTCAGACAGTGGTTCAAAGTTTTTTTCTTCCATTTCAGGTGT
CGTGACGTACGGCCACCATGACCGAGTACAAGCCCACGGTGCGCCTCGCCACCCGCGACGACGTCCCCAG
GGCCGTACGCACCCTCGCCGCCGCGTTCGCCGACTACCCCGCCACGCGCCACACCGTCGATCCGGACCGC
CACATCGAGCGGGTCACCGAGCTGCAAGAACTCTTCCTCACGCGCGTCGGGCTCGACATCGGCAAGGTGT
GGGTCGCGGACGACGGCGCCGCCGTGGCGGTCTGGACCACGCCGGAGAGCGTCGAAGCGGGGGCGGTGTT
CGCCGAGATCGGCCCGCGCATGGCCGAGTTGAGCGGTTCCCGGCTGGCCGCGCAGCAACAGATGGAAGGC
CTCCTGGCGCCGCACCGGCCCAAGGAGCCCGCGTGGTTCCTGGCCACCGTCGGAGTCTCGCCCGACCACC
AGGGCAAGGGTCTGGGCAGCGCCGTCGTGCTCCCCGGAGTGGAGGCGGCCGAGCGCGCCGGGGTGCCCGC
CTTCCTGGAGACCTCCGCGCCCCGCAACCTCCCCTTCTACGAGCGGCTCGGCTTCACCGTCACCGCCGAC
GTCGAGGTGCCCGAAGGACCGCGCACCTGGTGCATGACCCGCAAGCCCGGTGCCTGAACGCGTTAAGTCG
ACAATCAACCTCTGGATTACAAAATTTGTGAAAGATTGACTGGTATTCTTAACTATGTTGCTCCTTTTAC
GCTATGTGGATACGCTGCTTTAATGCCTTTGTATCATGCTATTGCTTCCCGTATGGCTTTCATTTTCTCC
TCCTTGTATAAATCCTGGTTGCTGTCTCTTTATGAGGAGTTGTGGCCCGTTGTCAGGCAACGTGGCGTGG
TGTGCACTGTGTTTGCTGACGCAACCCCCACTGGTTGGGGCATTGCCACCACCTGTCAGCTCCTTTCCGG
GACTTTCGCTTTCCCCCTCCCTATTGCCACGGCGGAACTCATCGCCGCCTGCCTTGCCCGCTGCTGGACA
GGGGCTCGGCTGTTGGGCACTGACAATTCCGTGGTGTTGTCGGGGAAATCATCGTCCTTTCCTTGGCTGC
TCGCCTGTGTTGCCACCTGGATTCTGCGCGGGACGTCCTTCTGCTACGTCCCTTCGGCCCTCAATCCAGC
GGACCTTCCTTCCCGCGGCCTGCTGCCGGCTCTGCGGCCTCTTCCGCGTCTTCGCCTTCGCCCTCAGACG
AGTCGGATCTCCCTTTGGGCCGCCTCCCCGCGTCGACTTTAAGACCAATGACTTACAAGGCAGCTGTAGA
TCTTAGCCACTTTTTAAAAGAAAAGGGGGGACTGGAAGGGCTAATTCACTCCCAACGAAGACAAGATCTG
CTTTTTGCTTGTACTGGGTCTCTCTGGTTAGACCAGATCTGAGCCTGGGAGCTCTCTGGCTAACTAGGGA
ACCCACTGCTTAAGCCTCAATAAAGCTTGCCTTGAGTGCTTCAAGTAGTGTGTGCCCGTCTGTTGTGTGA
CTCTGGTAACTAGAGATCCCTCAGACCCTTTTAGTCAGTGTGGAAAATCTCTAGCAGTACGTATAGTAGT
TCATGTCATCTTATTATTCAGTATTTATAACTTGCAAAGAAATGAATATCAGAGAGTGAGAGGAACTTGT
TTATTGCAGCTTATAATGGTTACAAATAAAGCAATAGCATCACAAATTTCACAAATAAAGCATTTTTTTC
ACTGCATTCTAGTTGTGGTTTGTCCAAACTCATCAATGTATCTTATCATGTCTGGCTCTAGCTATCCCGC
CCCTAACTCCGCCCATCCCGCCCCTAACTCCGCCCAGTTCCGCCCATTCTCCGCCCCATGGCTGACTAAT
TTTTTTTATTTATGCAGAGGCCGAGGCCGCCTCGGCCTCTGAGCTATTCCAGAAGTAGTGAGGAGGCTTT
TTTGGAGGCCTAGGGACGTACCCAATTCGCCCTATAGTGAGTCGTATTACGCGCGCTCACTGGCCGTCGT
TTTACAACGTCGTGACTGGGAAAACCCTGGCGTTACCCAACTTAATCGCCTTGCAGCACATCCCCCTTTC
GCCAGCTGGCGTAATAGCGAAGAGGCCCGCACCGATCGCCCTTCCCAACAGTTGCGCAGCCTGAATGGCG
AATGGG
[124 nt withheld, positions 3367-3490]
C
[91 nt withheld, positions 3492-3582]
A
[49 nt withheld, positions 3584-3632]
CCTTTGACGTTGGAGTCCACGTTCTTT
[37 nt withheld, positions 3660-3696]
ACCCTATCTCGGTCTATTCTTTTGATTTATAAGGGATTTTGCCGATTTCGGCCTATTGGTTAAAAAATGA
GCTGATTTAACAAAAATTTAACGCGAATTTTAACAAAATATTAACGCTTACAATTTAGGTGGCACTTTTC
GGGGAAATGTGCGCGGAACCCCTATTTGTTTATTTTTCTAAATACATTCAAATATGTATCCGCTCATGAG
ACAATAACCCTGATAAATGCTTCAATAATATTGAAAAAGGAAGAGTATGAGTATTCAACATTTCCGTGTC
GCCCTTATTCCCTTTTTTGCGGCATTTTGCCTTCCTGTTTTTGCTCACCCAGAAACGCTGGTGAAAGTAA
AAGATGCTGAAGATCAGTTGGGTGCACGAGTGGGTTACATCGAACTGGATCTCAACAGCGGTAAGATCCT
TGAGAGTTTTCGCCCCGAAGAACGTTTTCCAATGATGAGCACTTTTAAAGTTCTGCTATGTGGCGCGGTA
TTATCCCGTATTGACGCCGGGCAAGAGCAACTCGGTCGCCGCATACACTATTCTCAGAATGACTTGGTTG
AGTACTCACCAGTCACAGAAAAGCATCTTACGGATGGCATGACAGTAAGAGAATTATGCAGTGCTGCCAT
AACCATGAGTGATAACACTGCGGCCAACTTACTTCTGACAACGATCGGAGGACCGAAGGAGCTAACCGCT
TTTTTGCACAACATGGGGGATCATGTAACTCGCCTTGATCGTTGGGAACCGGAGCTGAATGAAGCCATAC
CAAACGACGAGCGTGACACCACGATGCCTGTAGCAATGGCAACAACGTTGCGCAAACTATTAACTGGCGA
ACTACTTACTCTAGCTTCCCGGCAACAATTAATAGACTGGATGGAGGCGGATAAAGTTGCAGGACCACTT
CTGCGCTCGGCCCTTCCGGCTGGCTGGTTTATTGCTGATAAATCTGGAGCCGGTGAGCGTGGGTCTCGCG
GTATCATTGCAGCACTGGGGCCAGATGGTAAGCCCTCCCGTATCGTAGTTATCTACACGACGGGGAGTCA
GGCAACTATGGATGAACGAAATAGACAGATCGCTGAGATAGGTGCCTCACTGATTAAGCATTGGTAACTG
TCAGACCAAGTTTACTCATATATACTTTAGATTGATTTAAAACTTCATTTTTAATTTAAAAGGATCTAGG
TGAAGATCCTTTTTGATAATCTCATGACCAAAATCCCTTAACGTGAGTTTTCGTTCCACTGAGCGTCAGA
CCCCGTAGAAAAGATCAAAGGATCTTCTTGAGATCCTTTTTTTCTGCGCGTAATCTGCTGCTTGCAAACA
AAAAAACCACCGCTACCAGCGGTGGTTTGTTTGCCGGATCAAGAGCTACCAACTCTTTTTCCGAAGGTAA
CTGGCTTCAGCAGAGCGCAGATACCAAATACTGTTCTTCTAGTGTAGCCGTAGTTAGGCCACCACTTCAA
GAACTCTGTAGCACCGCCTACATACCTCGCTCTGCTAATCCTGTTACCAGTGGCTGCTGCCAGTGGCGAT
AAGTCGTGTCTTACCGGGTTGGACTCAAGACGATAGTTACCGGATAAGGCGCAGCGGTCGGGCTGAACGG
GGGGTTCGTGCACACAGCCCAGCTTGGAGCGAACGACCTACACCGAACTGAGATACCTACAGCGTGAGCT
ATGAGAAAGCGCCACGCTTCCCGAAGGGAGAAAGGCGGACAGGTATCCGGTAAGCGGCAGGGTCGGAACA
GGAGAGCGCACGAGGGAGCTTCCAGGGGGAAACGCCTGGTATCTTTATAGTCCTGTCGGGTTTCGCCACC
TCTGACTTGAGCGTCGATTTTTGTGATGCTCGTCAGGGGGGCGGAGCCTATGGAAAAACGCCAGCAACGC
GGCCTTTTTACGGTTCCTGGCCTTTTGCTGGCCTTTTGCTCACATGTTCTTTCCTGCGTTATCCCCTGAT
TCTGTGGATAACCGTATTACCGCCTTTGAGTGAGCTGATACCGCTCGCCGCAGCCGAACGACCGAGCGCA
GCGAGTCAGTGAGCGAGGAAGCGGAAGAGCGCCCAATACGCAAACCGCCTCTCCCCGCGCGTTGGCCGAT
TCATTAATGCAGCTGGCACGACAGGTTTCCCGACTGGAAAGCGGGCAGTGAGCGCAACGCAATTAATGTG
AGTTAGCTCACTCATTAGGCACCCCAGGCTTTACACTTTATGCTTCCGGCTCGTATGTTGTGTGGAATTG
TGAGCGGATAACAATTTCACACAGGAAACAGCTATGACCATGATTACGCCAAGCGCGCAATTAACCCTCA
CTAAAGGGAACAAAAGCTGGAGCTGCAAGCTTAATGTAGTCTTATGCAATACTCTTGTAGTCTTGCAACA
TGGTAACGATGAGTTAGCAACATGCCTTACAAGGAGAGAAAAAGCACCGTGCATGCCGATTGGTGGAAGT
AAGGTGGTACGATCGTGCCTTATTAGGAAGGCAACAGACGGGTCTGACATGGATTGGACGAACCACTGAA
TTGCCGCATTGCAGAGATATTGTATTTAAGTGCCTAGCTCGATACATAAACGGGTCTCTCTGGTTAGACC
AGATCTGAGCCTGGGAGCTCTCTGGCTAACTAGGGAACCCACTGCTTAAGCCTCAATAAAGCTTGCCTTG
AGTGCTTCAAGTAGTGTGTGCCCGTCTGTTGTGTGACTCTGGTAACTAGAGATCCCTCAGACCCTTTTAG
TCAGTGTGGAAAATCTCTAGCAGTGGCGCCCGAACAGGGACTTGAAAGCGAAAGGGAAACCAGAGGAGCT
CTCTCGACGCAGGACTCGGCTTGCTGAAGCGCGCACGGCAAGAGGCGAGGGGCGGCGACTGGTGAGTACG
CCAAAAATTTTGACTAGCGGAGGCTAGAAGGAGAGAGATGGGTGCGAGAGCGTCAGTATTAAGCGGGGGA
GAATTAGATCGCGATGGGAAAAAATTCGGTTAAGGCCAGGGGGAAAGAAAAAATATAAATTAAAACATAT
AGTATGGGCAAGCAGGGAGCTAGAACGATTCGCAGTTAATCCTGGCCTGTTAGAAACATCAGAAGGCTGT
AGACAAATACTGGGACAGCTACAACCATCCCTTCAGACAGGATCAGAAGAACTTAGATCATTATATAATA
CAGTAGCAACCCTCTATTGTGTGCATCAAAGGATAGAGATAAAAGACACCAAGGAAGCTTTAGACAAGAT
AGAGGAAGAGCAAAACAAAAGTAAGACCACCGCACAGCAAGCGGCCGCTGATCTTCAGACCTGGAGGAGG
AGATATGAGGGACAATTGGAGAAGTGAATTATATAAATATAAAGTAGTAAAAATTGAACCATTAGGAGTA
GCACCCACCAAGGCAAAGAGAAGAGTGGTGCAGAGAGAAAAAAGAGCAGTGGGAATAGGAGCTTTGTTCC
TTGGGTTCTTGGGAGCAGCAGGAAGCACTATGGGCGCAGCGTCAATGACGCTGACGGTACAGGCCAGACA
ATTATTGTCTGGTATAGTGCAGCAGCAGAACAATTTGCTGAGGGCTATTGAGGCGCAACAGCATCTGTTG
CAACTCACAGTCTGGGGCATCAAGCAGCTCCAGGCAAGAATCCTGGCTGTGGAAAGATACCTAAAGGATC
AACAGCTCCTGGGGATTTGGGGTTGCTCTGGAAAACTCATTTGCACCACTGCTGTGCCTTGGAATGCTAG
TTGGAGTAATAAATCTCTGGAACAGATTTGGAATCACACGACCTGGATGGAGTGGGACAGAGAAATTAAC
AATTACACAAGCTTAATACACTCCTTAATTGAAGAATCGCAAAACCAGCAAGAAAAGAATGAACAAGAAT
TATTGGAATTAGATAAATGGGCAAGTTTGTGGAATTGGTTTAACATAACAAATTGGCTGTGGTATATAAA
ATTATTCATAATGATAGTAGGAGGCTTGGTAGGTTTAAGAATAGTTTTTGCTGTACTTTCTATAGTGAAT
AGAGTTAGGCAGGGATATTCACCATTATCGTTTCAGACCCACCTCCCAACCCCGAGGGGACCCAGAGAGG
GCCTATTTCCCATGATTCCTTCATATTTGCATATACGATACAAGGCTGTTAGAGAGATAATTAGAATTAA
TTTGACTGTAAACACAAAGATATTAGTACAAAATACGTGACGTAGAAAGTAATAATTTCTTGGGTAGTTT
GCAGTTTTAAAATTATGTTTTAAAATGGACTATCATATGCTTACCGTAACTTGAAAGTATTTCGATTTCT
TGGCTTTATATATCTTGTGGAAAGGACGAAACACCGTCAGATCATCCAGTTCCCTGGTTTTAGAGCTAGA
AATAGCAAGTTAAAATAAGGCTAGTCCGTTATCAACTTGAAAAAGTGGCACCGAGTCGGTGCTTTTTTAA
GCTTGGCGTAACTAGATCTTGAGACAAATGGCAGTATTCATCCACAATTTTAAAAGAAAAGGGGGGATTG
GGGGGTACAGTGCAGGGGAAAGAATAGTAGACATAATAGCAACAGACATACAAACTAAAGAATTACAAAA
ACAAATTACAAAAATTCAAAATTTTCGGGTTTATTACAGGGACAGCAGAGATCCACTTTGGCGCCGGCTC
GAGGGGG
Features (pLannotate 1.2.2; 29 found; start..end, strand, type, name):
     14..80      +  CDS            small t antigen (fragment): SV40 (simian virus 40) small t antigen
    106..317     +  promoter       EF-1α core promoter: core promoter for human elongation factor EF-1α
    318..1256    +  intron         EF-1α intron A: intron upstream of the start codon of human EF-1α
   1278..1877    +  CDS            PuroR (fragment): puromycin N-acetyltransferase; pac from Streptomyces; confers resistance to puromycin
   1893..2481    +  misc_feature   WPRE: woodchuck hepatitis virus posttranscriptional regulatory element
   2532..2551    +  misc_feature   cPPT/CTS (fragment): central polypurine tract and central termination sequence of HIV-1
   2553..2786    +  LTR            3' LTR (ΔU3): self-inactivating 3' long terminal repeat (LTR) from HIV-1
   2864..2985    +  polyA_signal   SV40 poly(A) signal: SV40 polyadenylation signal
   3025..3160    +  rep_origin     SV40 ori: SV40 origin of replication
   3181..3199    -  promoter       T7 promoter: promoter for bacteriophage T7 RNA polymerase
   3207..3362    +  CDS            lacZα (fragment): LacZα fragment of β-galactosidase; lacZ fragment
   3367..3795    +  rep_origin     f1 ori (sequence partly withheld): f1 bacteriophage origin of replication; arrow indicates direction of (+) strand synthesis
   3848..3952    +  promoter       AmpR promoter: bla
   3953..4813    +  CDS            AmpR: β-lactamase; bla; confers resistance to ampicillin, carbenicillin, and related antibiotics
   4984..5572    +  rep_origin     ori: high-copy-number ColE1/pMB1/pBR322/pUC origin of replication
   5755..5847    +  CDS            lacI (fragment): lac repressor; lacI; The lac repressor binds to the lac operator to inhibit transcription in E. coli. This inhibition can be relieved by adding lactose or isopropyl-β-D-thiogalactopyranoside (IPTG).
   5860..5881    +  protein_bind   CAP binding site: CAP binding activates transcription in the presence of cAMP. E. coli catabolite activator protein
   5896..5926    +  promoter       lac promoter: promoter for the E. coli lac operon
   5934..5950    +  protein_bind   lac operator: The lac repressor binds to the lac operator to inhibit transcription in E. coli. This inhibition can be relieved by adding lactose or isopropyl-β-D-thiogalactopyranoside (IPTG). lac repressor encoded by lacI
   5995..6013    +  promoter       T3 promoter: promoter for bacteriophage T3 RNA polymerase
   6041..6267    +  promoter       RSV promoter: Rous sarcoma virus enhancer/promoter
   6268..6448    +  LTR            5' LTR (truncated): truncated 5' long terminal repeat (LTR) from HIV-1
   6495..6620    +  misc_feature   HIV-1 Ψ: packaging signal of human immunodeficiency virus type 1
   6604..6967    +  CDS            HIV-1 gag (fragment): gag protein from human immunodeficiency virus 1; gag
   7113..7346    +  misc_feature   RRE: The Rev response element (RRE) of HIV-1 allows for Rev-dependent mRNA export from the nucleus to the cytoplasm.
   7723..7749    +  CDS            Rev (fragment): human immunodeficiency virus 1 (HIV-1) Rev protein; rev; enhances nuclear export of unspliced and incompletely spliced viral mRNAs
   7753..7993    +  promoter       U6 promoter: RNA polymerase III promoter for human U6 snRNA
   8023..8098    +  misc_RNA       gRNA scaffold: guide RNA scaffold for the Streptococcus pyogenes CRISPR/Cas9 system
   8154..8271    +  misc_feature   cPPT/CTS: central polypurine tract and central termination sequence of HIV-1
