[The description below was written by a language model from this plasmid's Addgene catalogue record and pLannotate feature annotations shown in this document.]
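Description:
MYLK gRNA (BRDN0001147172) is a third-generation lentiviral guide RNA plasmid built on the lentiGuide-Puro backbone. It delivers a single CRISPR guide against human MYLK, the gene for myosin light chain kinase. It is propagated in E. coli as a high-copy plasmid through a ColE1/pUC-type origin with ampicillin selection from the bla gene. The backbone also carries an f1 origin, an SV40 origin and poly(A) signal, and remnants of lac and T7/T3 promoter elements from the cloning vector.

The viral genome is transcribed from an RSV promoter fused to a truncated HIV-1 5' LTR, which makes packaging Tat-independent. It contains the Ψ packaging signal with a partial gag sequence, the Rev response element for Rev-dependent nuclear export, and a cPPT/CTS. It ends in a ΔU3 self-inactivating 3' LTR. Between the LTRs, a human U6 RNA polymerase III promoter drives the MYLK-specific spacer fused to the Streptococcus pyogenes Cas9 guide scaffold. A separate cassette uses the EF-1α core promoter with its intron A to express puromycin N-acetyltransferase, followed by a WPRE that enhances transcript expression, so transduced mammalian cells can be selected with puromycin.

The guide was designed against several MYLK reference transcripts and belongs to a human kinome gRNA collection developed alongside work on optimized sgRNA design. The plasmid does not encode Cas9. It must therefore be paired with a separate Cas9 vector such as lentiCas9-Blast, or used in cells that already express Cas9, to disrupt MYLK.
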