Addgene plasmid #77021: MYLK gRNA (BRDN0001147172)
Purpose: 3rd generation lentiviral gRNA plasmid targeting human MYLK
Depositing lab: John Doench & David Root. Depositing organization: Broad Institute. Publication: Optimized sgRNA design to maximize activity and minimize off-target effects of CRISPR-Cas9. Doench JG, Fusi N, Sullender M, Hegde M, Vaimberg EW, Donovan KF, Smith I, Tothova Z, Wilen C, Orchard R, Virgin HW, Listgarten J, Root DE. Nat Biotechnol. 2016 Jan 18. doi: 10.1038/nbt.3437. PubMed 26780180.
Backbone
  Vector backbone: lentiGuide-Puro
  Backbone manufacturer: Zhang Lab (Addgene plasmid # 52963)
  Vector type: Mammalian Expression, Lentiviral, CRISPR
  Selectable markers: Puromycin
Growth in bacteria
  Bacterial resistance: Ampicillin, 100 μg/mL
  Growth temperature: 37°C
  Growth strain: DH5alpha
  Copy number: High Copy
Gene/Insert
  Gene/Insert name: MYLK (alt names: MYLK; NM_053025.3)
  gRNA/shRNA sequence: TCAGATCATCCAGTTCCCTG
  Species: H. sapiens (human)
  Entrez Gene: MYLK (a.k.a. AAT7, KRP, MLCK, MLCK1, MLCK108, MLCK210, MMIHS, MMIHS1, MSTP083, MYLK-L, MYLK1, smMLCK)
  Promoter: hU6
  Cloning method: Unknown
  Sequencing primers: 5′ U6-F; 3′ pS2-R
Terms and licenses: Academic/Nonprofit Terms; Industry Terms: Not Available to Industry
Depositor comments: The gRNA was designed to target the following Genbank reference sequence(s): NM_053025.3,NM_053026.3,NM_053027.3,NM_053028.3. Note that this plasmid does NOT contain Cas9. It should be used in conjunction with lentiCas9-Blast (Addgene #52962) or otherwise with cell lines already expressing Cas9. Browse the full kinome gRNA library at http://www.addgene.org/pooled-library/broadgpp-human-kinome/ or visit http://www.broadinstitute.org/rnai/public/ for detailed protocols and information.
How to cite: MYLK gRNA (BRDN0001147172) was a gift from John Doench & David Root (Addgene plasmid # 77021 ; http://n2t.net/addgene:77021 ; RRID:Addgene_77021)
