>Addgene plasmid #77021 | MYLK gRNA (BRDN0001147172) | depositor partial sequence | sequence record 144481 | Target Sequence
TCAGATCATCCAGTTCCCTG
