>Addgene plasmid #77021 | MYLK gRNA (BRDN0001147172) | addgene partial sequence | sequence record 186961 | hU6-F
TAGAAAGTAATAATTTCTTGGGTAGTTTGCAGTTTTAAAATTATGTTTTAAAATGGACTATCATATGCTT
ACCGTAACTTGAAAGTATTTCGATTTCTTGGCTTTATATATCTTGTGGAAAGGACGAAACACCGTCAGAT
CATCCAGTTCCCTGGTTTTAGAGCTAGAAATAGCAAGTTAAAATAAGGCTAGTCCGTTATCAACTTGAAA
AAGTGGCACCGAGTCGGTGCTTTTTTAAGCTTGGCGTAACTAGATCTTGAGACAAATGGCAGTATTCATC
CACAATTTTAAAAGAAAAGGGGGGATTGGGGGGTACAGTGCAGGGGAAAGAATAGTAGACATAATAGCAA
CAGACATACAAACTAAAGAATTACAAAAACAAATTACAAAAATTCAAAATTTTCGGGTTTATTACAGGGA
CAGCAGAGATCCACTTTGGCGCCGGCTCGAGGGGGCCCGGGTGCAAAGATGGATAAAGTTTTAAACAGAG
AGGAATCTTTGCAGCTAATGGACCTTCTAGGTCTTGAAAGGAGTGGGAATTGGCTCCGGTGCCCGTCAGT
GGGCAGAGCG
